>Addgene plasmid #59331 | pAAV-CAG-FLEX-EGFP | addgene full sequence | sequence record 468735 | Addgene NGS Result
CCTGCAGGCAGCTGCGCGCTCGCTCGCTCACTGAGGCCGCCCGGGCGTCGGGCGACCTTTGGTCGCCCGG
CCTCAGTGAGCGAGCGAGCGCGCAGAGAGGGAGTGGCCAACTCCATCACTAGGGGTTCCTGTCGACATTG
ATTATTGACTAGTTATTAATAGTAATCAATTACGGGGTCATTAGTTCATAGCCCATATATGGAGTTCCGC
GTTACATAACTTACGGTAAATGGCCCGCCTGGCTGACCGCCCAACGACCCCCGCCCATTGACGTCAATAA
TGACGTATGTTCCCATAGTAACGCCAATAGGGACTTTCCATTGACGTCAATGGGTGGAGTATTTACGGTA
AACTGCCCACTTGGCAGTACATCAAGTGTATCATATGCCAAGTACGCCCCCTATTGACGTCAATGACGGT
AAATGGCCCGCCTGGCATTATGCCCAGTACATGACCTTATGGGACTTTCCTACTTGGCAGTACATCTACG
TATTAGTCATCGCTATTACCATGGTCGAGGTGAGCCCCACGTTCTGCTTCACTCTCCCCATCTCCCCCCC
CTCCCCACCCCCAATTTTGTATTTATTTATTTTTTAATTATTTTGTGCAGCGATGGGGGCGGGGGGGGGG
GGGGGGCGCGCGCCAGGCGGGGCGGGGCGGGGCGAGGGGCGGGGCGGGGCGAGGCGGAGAGGTGCGGCGG
CAGCCAATCAGAGCGGCGCGCTCCGAAAGTTTCCTTTTATGGCGAGGCGGCGGCGGCGGCGGCCCTATAA
AAAGCGAAGCGCGCGGCGGGCGGGAGTCGCTGCGCGCTGCCTTCGCCCCGTGCCCCGCTCCGCCGCCGCC
TCGCGCCGCCCGCCCCGGCTCTGACTGACCGCGTTACTCCCACAGGTGAGCGGGCGGGACGGCCCTTCTC
CTCCGGGCTGTAATTAGCGCTTGGTTTAATGACGGCTTGTTTCTTTTCTGTGGCTGCGTGAAAGCCTTGA
GGGGCTCCGGGAGGGCCCTTTGTGCGGGGGGAGCGGCTCGGGGGGTGCGTGCGTGTGTGTGTGCGTGGGG
AGCGCCGCGTGCGGCTCCGCGCTGCCCGGCGGCTGTGAGCGCTGCGGGCGCGGCGCGGGGCTTTGTGCGC
TCCGCAGTGTGCGCGAGGGGAGCGCGGCCGGGGGCGGTGCCCCGCGGTGCGGGGGGGGCTGCGAGGGGAA
CAAAGGCTGCGTGCGGGGTGTGTGCGTGGGGGGGTGAGCAGGGGGTGTGGGCGCGTCGGTCGGGCTGCAA
CCCCCCCTGCACCCCCCTCCCCGAGTTGCTGAGCACGGCCCGGCTTCGGGTGCGGGGCTCCGTACGGGGC
GTGGCGCGGGGCTCGCCGTGCCGGGCGGGGGGTGGCGGCAGGTGGGGGTGCCGGGCGGGGCGGGGCCGCC
TCGGGCCGGGGAGGGCTCGGGGGAGGGGCGCGGCGGCCCCCGGAGCGCCGGCGGCTGTCGAGGCGCGGCG
AGCCGCAGCCATTGCCTTTTATGGTAATCGTGCGAGAGGGCGCAGGGACTTCCTTTGTCCCAAATCTGTG
CGGAGCCGAAATCTGGGAGGCGCCGCCGCACCCCCTCTAGCGGGCGCGGGGCGAAGCGGTGCGGCGCCGG
CAGGAAGGAAATGGGCGGGGAGGGCCTTCGTGCGTCGCCGCGCCGCCGTCCCCTTCTCCCTCTCCAGCCT
CGGGGCTGTCCGCGGGGGGACGGCTGCCTTCGGGGGGGACGGGGCAGGGCGGGGTTCGGCTTCTGGCGTG
TGACCGGCGGCTCTAGAGCCTCTGCTAACCATGTTCATGCCTTCTTCTTTTTCCTACAGCTCCTGGGCAA
CGTGCTGGTTATTGTGCTGTCTCATCATTTTGGCAAAGAATTCGATGACTCCGGAATAACTTCGTATAGG
ATACTTTATACGAAGTTATGCAGAATGGTAGCTGGATTGTAGCTGCTATTAGCAATATGAAACCTCTTAA
TAACTTCGTATAGCATACATTATACGAAGTTATGGCGCGCCCTATTACTTGTACAGCTCGTCCATGCCGA
GAGTGATCCCGGCGGCGGTCACGAACTCCAGCAGGACCATGTGATCGCGCTTCTCGTTGGGGTCTTTGCT
CAGGGCGGACTGGGTGCTCAGGTAGTGGTTGTCGGGCAGCAGCACGGGGCCGTCGCCGATGGGGGTGTTC
TGCTGGTAGTGGTCGGCGAGCTGCACGCTGCCGTCCTCGATGTTGTGGCGGATCTTGAAGTTCACCTTGA
TGCCGTTCTTCTGCTTGTCGGCCATGATATAGACGTTGTGGCTGTTGTAGTTGTACTCCAGCTTGTGCCC
CAGGATGTTGCCGTCCTCCTTGAAGTCGATGCCCTTCAGCTCGATGCGGTTCACCAGGGTGTCGCCCTCG
AACTTCACCTCGGCGCGGGTCTTGTAGTTGCCGTCGTCCTTGAAGAAGATGGTGCGCTCCTGGACGTAGC
CTTCGGGCATGGCGGACTTGAAGAAGTCGTGCTGCTTCATGTGGTCGGGGTAGCGGCTGAAGCACTGCAC
GCCGTAGGTCAGGGTGGTCACGAGGGTGGGCCAGGGCACGGGCAGCTTGCCGGTGGTGCAGATGAACTTC
AGGGTCAGCTTGCCGTAGGTGGCATCGCCCTCGCCCTCGCCGGACACGCTGAACTTGTGGCCGTTTACGT
CGCCGTCCAGCTCGACCAGGATGGGCACCACCCCGGTGAACAGCTCCTCGCCCTTGCTCACCATGGTGGC
TAGCATAACTTCGTATAAAGTATCCTATACGAAGTTATTTGCCTTAACCCAGAAATTATCACTGTTATTC
TTTAGAATGGTGCAAAGAATAACTTCGTATAATGTATGCTATACGAAGTTATGAATTCGATATCTCCGGA
ATCAACCTCTGGATTACAAAATTTGTGAAAGATTGACTGGTATTCTTAACTATGTTGCTCCTTTTACGCT
ATGTGGATACGCTGCTTTAATGCCTTTGTATCATGCTATTGCTTCCCGTATGGCTTTCATTTTCTCCTCC
TTGTATAAATCCTGGTTGCTGTCTCTTTATGAGGAGTTGTGGCCCGTTGTCAGGCAACGTGGCGTGGTGT
GCACTGTGTTTGCTGACGCAACCCCCACTGGTTGGGGCATTGCCACCACCTGTCAGCTCCTTTCCGGGAC
TTTCGCTTTCCCCCTCCCTATTGCCACGGCGGAACTCATCGCCGCCTGCCTTGCCCGCTGCTGGACAGGG
GCTCGGCTGTTGGGCACTGACAATTCCGTGGTGTTGTCGGGGAAGCTGACGTCCTTTCCATGGCTGCTCG
CCTGTGTTGCCACCTGGATTCTGCGCGGGACGTCCTTCTGCTACGTCCCTTCGGCCCTCAATCCAGCGGA
CCTTCCTTCCCGCGGCCTGCTGCCGGCTCTGCGGCCTCTTCCGCGTCTTCGCCTTCGCCCTCAGACGAGT
CGGATCTCCCTTTGGGCCGCCTCCCCGCCTGGATCCTGTGCCTTCTAGTTGCCAGCCATCTGTTGTTTGC
CCCTCCCCCGTGCCTTCCTTGACCCTGGAAGGTGCCACTCCCACTGTCCTTTCCTAATAAAATGAGGAAA
TTGCATCGCATTGTCTGAGTAGGTGTCATTCTATTCTGGGGGGTGGGGTGGGGCAGGACAGCAAGGGGGA
GGATTGGGAAGACAATAGCAGGCATGCTGGGGATGCGGTGGGCTCTATGGCAGGAACCCCTAGTGATGGA
GTTGGCCACTCCCTCTCTGCGCGCTCGCTCGCTCACTGAGGCCGGGCGACCAAAGGTCGCCCGACGCCCG
GGCTTTGCCCGGGCGGCCTCAGTGAGCGAGCGAGCGCGCAGCTGCCTGCAGGGGCGCCTGATGCGGTATT
TTCTCCTTACGCATCTGTGCGGTATTTCACACCGCATA
[95 nt withheld, positions 3889-3983]
T
[46 nt withheld, positions 3985-4030]
C
[141 nt withheld, positions 4032-4172]
CCTTTGACGTTGGAGTCCACGTTCTTT
[37 nt withheld, positions 4200-4236]
ACTCTATCTCGGGCTATTCTTTTGATTTATAAGGGATTTTGCCGATTTCGGTCTATTGGTTAAAAAATGA
GCTGATTTAACAAAAATTTAACGCGAATTTTAACAAAATATTAACGTTTACAATTTTATGGTGCACTCTC
AGTACAATCTGCTCTGATGCCGCATAGTTAAGCCAGCCCCGACACCCGCCAACACCCGCTGACGCGCCCT
GACGGGCTTGTCTGCTCCCGGCATCCGCTTACAGACAAGCTGTGACCGTCTCCGGGAGCTGCATGTGTCA
GAGGTTTTCACCGTCATCACCGAAACGCGCGAGACGAAAGGGCCTCGTGATACGCCTATTTTTATAGGTT
AATGTCATGATAATAATGGTTTCTTAGACGTCAGGTGGCACTTTTCGGGGAAATGTGCGCGGAACCCCTA
TTTGTTTATTTTTCTAAATACATTCAAATATGTATCCGCTCATGAGACAATAACCCTGATAAATGCTTCA
ATAATATTGAAAAAGGAAGAGTATGAGTATTCAACATTTCCGTGTCGCCCTTATTCCCTTTTTTGCGGCA
TTTTGCCTTCCTGTTTTTGCTCACCCAGAAACGCTGGTGAAAGTAAAAGATGCTGAAGATCAGTTGGGTG
CACGAGTGGGTTACATCGAACTGGATCTCAACAGCGGTAAGATCCTTGAGAGTTTTCGCCCCGAAGAACG
TTTTCCAATGATGAGCACTTTTAAAGTTCTGCTATGTGGCGCGGTATTATCCCGTATTGACGCCGGGCAA
GAGCAACTCGGTCGCCGCATACACTATTCTCAGAATGACTTGGTTGAGTACTCACCAGTCACAGAAAAGC
ATCTTACGGATGGCATGACAGTAAGAGAATTATGCAGTGCTGCCATAACCATGAGTGATAACACTGCGGC
CAACTTACTTCTGACAACGATCGGAGGACCGAAGGAGCTAACCGCTTTTTTGCACAACATGGGGGATCAT
GTAACTCGCCTTGATCGTTGGGAACCGGAGCTGAATGAAGCCATACCAAACGACGAGCGTGACACCACGA
TGCCTGTAGCAATGGCAACAACGTTGCGCAAACTATTAACTGGCGAACTACTTACTCTAGCTTCCCGGCA
ACAATTAATAGACTGGATGGAGGCGGATAAAGTTGCAGGACCACTTCTGCGCTCGGCCCTTCCGGCTGGC
TGGTTTATTGCTGATAAATCTGGAGCCGGTGAGCGTGGGTCTCGCGGTATCATTGCAGCACTGGGGCCAG
ATGGTAAGCCCTCCCGTATCGTAGTTATCTACACGACGGGGAGTCAGGCAACTATGGATGAACGAAATAG
ACAGATCGCTGAGATAGGTGCCTCACTGATTAAGCATTGGTAACTGTCAGACCAAGTTTACTCATATATA
CTTTAGATTGATTTAAAACTTCATTTTTAATTTAAAAGGATCTAGGTGAAGATCCTTTTTGATAATCTCA
TGACCAAAATCCCTTAACGTGAGTTTTCGTTCCACTGAGCGTCAGACCCCGTAGAAAAGATCAAAGGATC
TTCTTGAGATCCTTTTTTTCTGCGCGTAATCTGCTGCTTGCAAACAAAAAAACCACCGCTACCAGCGGTG
GTTTGTTTGCCGGATCAAGAGCTACCAACTCTTTTTCCGAAGGTAACTGGCTTCAGCAGAGCGCAGATAC
CAAATACTGTTCTTCTAGTGTAGCCGTAGTTAGGCCACCACTTCAAGAACTCTGTAGCACCGCCTACATA
CCTCGCTCTGCTAATCCTGTTACCAGTGGCTGCTGCCAGTGGCGATAAGTCGTGTCTTACCGGGTTGGAC
TCAAGACGATAGTTACCGGATAAGGCGCAGCGGTCGGGCTGAACGGGGGGTTCGTGCACACAGCCCAGCT
TGGAGCGAACGACCTACACCGAACTGAGATACCTACAGCGTGAGCTATGAGAAAGCGCCACGCTTCCCGA
AGGGAGAAAGGCGGACAGGTATCCGGTAAGCGGCAGGGTCGGAACAGGAGAGCGCACGAGGGAGCTTCCA
GGGGGAAACGCCTGGTATCTTTATAGTCCTGTCGGGTTTCGCCACCTCTGACTTGAGCGTCGATTTTTGT
GATGCTCGTCAGGGGGGCGGAGCCTATGGAAAAACGCCAGCAACGCGGCCTTTTTACGGTTCCTGGCCTT
TTGCTGGCCTTTTGCTCACATGT
Features (pLannotate 1.2.2; 23 found; start..end, strand, type, name):
     12..39      +  repeat_region  AAV2 ITR (fragment): inverted terminal repeat of adeno-associated virus serotype 2 inverted
     68..95      +  repeat_region  AAV2 ITR (fragment): inverted terminal repeat of adeno-associated virus serotype 2 inverted
    134..513     +  enhancer       CMV enhancer: human cytomegalovirus immediate early enhancer
    515..792     +  promoter       chicken β-actin promoter: No description available
    793..1809    +  intron         chimeric intron: chimera between introns from chicken β-actin and rabbit β-globin
   1807..1863    +  CDS            HBB (fragment): HBB_LEPEU - Experimental evidence at protein level: Swiss-Prot protein existence level 1. Involved in oxygen transport from the lung to the various peripheral tissues. From Lepus europaeus (European hare).
   1876..1909    +  protein_bind   lox2272: Cre-mediated recombination occurs in the 8-bp core sequence (GGATACTT). lox2272 sites are compatible with each other, but incompatible with loxP or loxN sites (Lee and Saito, 1988). Cre recombinase
   1910..1959    -  intron         β-globin intron (fragment): internally truncated intron from human β-globin
   1960..1993    +  protein_bind   loxP: Cre-mediated recombination occurs in the 8-bp core sequence (GCATACAT). Cre recombinase
   2005..2724    -  CDS            EGFP: the original enhanced GFP (Yang et al., 1996) mammalian codon-optimized
   2735..2768    -  protein_bind   lox2272: Cre-mediated recombination occurs in the 8-bp core sequence (GGATACTT). lox2272 sites are compatible with each other, but incompatible with loxP or loxN sites (Lee and Saito, 1988). Cre recombinase
   2769..2818    -  intron         β-globin intron (fragment): internally truncated intron from human β-globin
   2819..2852    -  protein_bind   loxP: Cre-mediated recombination occurs in the 8-bp core sequence (GCATACAT). Cre recombinase
   2870..3458    +  misc_feature   WPRE: woodchuck hepatitis virus posttranscriptional regulatory element
   3466..3690    +  polyA_signal   bGH poly(A) signal: bovine growth hormone polyadenylation signal
   3692..3832    +  repeat_region  AAV2 ITR: inverted terminal repeat of adeno-associated virus serotype 2 inverted
   3837..3888    -  misc_feature   bom (fragment): basis of mobility region from pBR322
   3907..4362    +  rep_origin     f1 ori (sequence partly withheld): f1 bacteriophage origin of replication; arrow indicates direction of (+) strand synthesis
   4363..4412    -  misc_feature   bom (fragment): basis of mobility region from pBR322
   4514..4549    -  CDS            rop (fragment): Rop protein, which maintains plasmids at low copy number; rop
   4644..4748    +  promoter       AmpR promoter: bla
   4749..5609    +  CDS            AmpR: β-lactamase; bla; confers resistance to ampicillin, carbenicillin, and related antibiotics
   5780..6368    +  rep_origin     ori: high-copy-number ColE1/pMB1/pBR322/pUC origin of replication
