>Addgene plasmid #59331 | pAAV-CAG-FLEX-EGFP | analyzer sequence | sequence record 92027
CCTGCAGGCAGCTGCGCGCTCGCTCGCTCACTGAGGCCGCCCGGGCGTCGGGCGACCTTTGGTCGCCCGG
CCTCAGTGAGCGAGCGAGCGCGCAGAGAGGGAGTGGCCAACTCCATCACTAGGGGTTCCTGTCGACATTG
ATTATTGACTAGTTATTAATAGTAATCAATTACGGGGTCATTAGTTCATAGCCCATATATGGAGTTCCGC
GTTACATAACTTACGGTAAATGGCCCGCCTGGCTGACCGCCCAACGACCCCCGCCCATTGACGTCAATAA
TGACGTATGTTCCCATAGTAACGCCAATAGGGACTTTCCATTGACGTCAATGGGTGGAGTATTTACGGTA
AACTGCCCACTTGGCAGTACATCAAGTGTATCATATGCCAAGTACGCCCCCTATTGACGTCAATGACGGT
AAATGGCCCGCCTGGCATTATGCCCAGTACATGACCTTATGGGACTTTCCTACTTGGCAGTACATCTACG
TATTAGTCATCGCTATTACCATGGTCGAGGTGAGCCCCACGTTCTGCTTCACTCTCCCCATCTCCCCCCC
CTCCCCACCCCCAATTTTGTATTTATTTATTTTTTAATTATTTTGTGCAGCGATGGGGGCGGGGGGGGGG
GGGGGGCGCGCGCCAGGCGGGGCGGGGCGGGGCGAGGGGCGGGGCGGGGCGAGGCGGAGAGGTGCGGCGG
CAGCCAATCAGAGCGGCGCGCTCCGAAAGTTTCCTTTTATGGCGAGGCGGCGGCGGCGGCGGCCCTATAA
AAAGCGAAGCGCGCGGCGGGCGGGGAGTCGCTGCGACGCTGCCTTCGCCCCGTGCCCCGCTCCGCCGCCG
CCTCGCGCCGCCCGCCCCGGCTCTGACTGACCGCGTTACTCCCACAGGTGAGCGGGCGGGACGGCCCTTC
TCCTCCGGGCTGTAATTAGCGCTTGGTTTAATGACGGCTTGTTTCTTTTCTGTGGCTGCGTGAAAGCCTT
GAGGGGCTCCGGGAGGGCCCTTTGTGCGGGGGGAGCGGCTCGGGGGGTGCGTGCGTGTGTGTGTGCGTGG
GGAGCGCCGCGTGCGGCTCCGCGCTGCCCGGCGGCTGTGAGCGCTGCGGGCGCGGCGCGGGGCTTTGTGC
GCTCCGCAGTGTGCGCGAGGGGAGCGCGGCCGGGGGCGGTGCCCCGCGGTGCGGGGGGGGCTGCGAGGGG
AACAAAGGCTGCGTGCGGGGTGTGTGCGTGGGGGGGTGAGCAGGGGGTGTGGGCGCGTCGGTCGGGCTGC
AACCCCCCCTGCACCCCCCTCCCCGAGTTGCTGAGCACGGCCCGGCTTCGGGTGCGGGGCTCCGTACGGG
GCGTGGCGCGGGGCTCGCCGTGCCGGGCGGGGGGTGGCGGCAGGTGGGGGTGCCGGGCGGGGCGGGGCCG
CCTCGGGCCGGGGAGGGCTCGGGGGAGGGGCGCGGCGGCCCCCGGAGCGCCGGCGGCTGTCGAGGCGCGG
CGAGCCGCAGCCATTGCCTTTTATGGTAATCGTGCGAGAGGGCGCAGGGACTTCCTTTGTCCCAAATCTG
TGCGGAGCCGAAATCTGGGAGGCGCCGCCGCACCCCCTCTAGCGGGCGCGGGGCGAAGCGGTGCGGCGCC
GGCAGGAAGGAAATGGGCGGGGAGGGCCTTCGTGCGTCGCCGCGCCGCCGTCCCCTTCTCCCTCTCCAGC
CTCGGGGCTGTCCGCGGGGGGACGGCTGCCTTCGGGGGGGACGGGGCAGGGCGGGGTTCGGCTTCTGGCG
TGTGACCGGCGGCTCTAGAGCCTCTGCTAACCATGTTCATGCCTTCTTCTTTTTCCTACAGCTCCTGGGC
AACGTGCTGGTTATTGTGCTGTCTCATCATTTTGGCAAAGAATTCGATGACTCCGGAATAACTTCGTATA
GGATACTTTATACGAAGTTATGCAGAATGGTAGCTGGATTGTAGCTGCTATTAGCAATATGAAACCTCTT
AATAACTTCGTATAGCATACATTATACGAAGTTATGGCGCGCCCTATTACTTGTACAGCTCGTCCATGCC
GAGAGTGATCCCGGCGGCGGTCACGAACTCCAGCAGGACCATGTGATCGCGCTTCTCGTTGGGGTCTTTG
CTCAGGGCGGACTGGGTGCTCAGGTAGTGGTTGTCGGGCAGCAGCACGGGGCCGTCGCCGATGGGGGTGT
TCTGCTGGTAGTGGTCGGCGAGCTGCACGCTGCCGTCCTCGATGTTGTGGCGGATCTTGAAGTTCACCTT
GATGCCGTTCTTCTGCTTGTCGGCCATGATATAGACGTTGTGGCTGTTGTAGTTGTACTCCAGCTTGTGC
CCCAGGATGTTGCCGTCCTCCTTGAAGTCGATGCCCTTCAGCTCGATGCGGTTCACCAGGGTGTCGCCCT
CGAACTTCACCTCGGCGCGGGTCTTGTAGTTGCCGTCGTCCTTGAAGAAGATGGTGCGCTCCTGGACGTA
GCCTTCGGGCATGGCGGACTTGAAGAAGTCGTGCTGCTTCATGTGGTCGGGGTAGCGGCTGAAGCACTGC
ACGCCGTAGGTCAGGGTGGTCACGAGGGTGGGCCAGGGCACGGGCAGCTTGCCGGTGGTGCAGATGAACT
TCAGGGTCAGCTTGCCGTAGGTGGCATCGCCCTCGCCCTCGCCGGACACGCTGAACTTGTGGCCGTTTAC
GTCGCCGTCCAGCTCGACCAGGATGGGCACCACCCCGGTGAACAGCTCCTCGCCCTTGCTCACCATGGTG
GCTAGCATAACTTCGTATAAAGTATCCTATACGAAGTTATTTGCCTTAACCCAGAAATTATCACTGTTAT
TCTTTAGAATGGTGCAAAGAATAACTTCGTATAATGTATGCTATACGAAGTTATGAATTCGATATCTCCG
GAATCAACCTCTGGATTACAAAATTTGTGAAAGATTGACTGGTATTCTTAACTATGTTGCTCCTTTTACG
CTATGTGGATACGCTGCTTTAATGCCTTTGTATCATGCTATTGCTTCCCGTATGGCTTTCATTTTCTCCT
CCTTGTATAAATCCTGGTTGCTGTCTCTTTATGAGGAGTTGTGGCCCGTTGTCAGGCAACGTGGCGTGGT
GTGCACTGTGTTTGCTGACGCAACCCCCACTGGTTGGGGCATTGCCACCACCTGTCAGCTCCTTTCCGGG
ACTTTCGCTTTCCCCCTCCCTATTGCCACGGCGGAACTCATCGCCGCCTGCCTTGCCCGCTGCTGGACAG
GGGCTCGGCTGTTGGGCACTGACAATTCCGTGGTGTTGTCGGGGAAGCTGACGTCCTTTCCATGGCTGCT
CGCCTGTGTTGCCACCTGGATTCTGCGCGGGACGTCCTTCTGCTACGTCCCTTCGGCCCTCAATCCAGCG
GACCTTCCTTCCCGCGGCCTGCTGCCGGCTCTGCGGCCTCTTCCGCGTCTTCGCCTTCGCCCTCAGACGA
GTCGGATCTCCCTTTGGGCCGCCTCCCCGCCTGGATCCTGTGCCTTCTAGTTGCCAGCCATCTGTTGTTT
GCCCCTCCCCCGTGCCTTCCTTGACCCTGGAAGGTGCCACTCCCACTGTCCTTTCCTAATAAAATGAGGA
AATTGCATCGCATTGTCTGAGTAGGTGTCATTCTATTCTGGGGGGTGGGGTGGGGCAGGACAGCAAGGGG
GAGGATTGGGAAGACAATAGCAGGCATGCTGGGGATGCGGTGGGCTCTATGGCAGGAACCCCTAGTGATG
GAGTTGGCCACTCCCTCTCTGCGCGCTCGCTCGCTCACTGAGGCCGGGCGACCAAAGGTCGCCCGACGCC
CGGGCTTTGCCCGGGCGGCCTCAGTGAGCGAGCGAGCGCGCAGCTGCCTGCAGGGGCGCCTGATGCGGTA
TTTTCTCCTTACGCATCTGTGCGGTATTTCACACCGCATA
[142 nt withheld, positions 3891-4032]
C
[141 nt withheld, positions 4034-4174]
CCTTTGACGTTGGAGTCCACGTTCTTT
[37 nt withheld, positions 4202-4238]
ACCCTATCTCGGGCTATTCTTTTGATTTATAAGGGATTTTGCCGATTTCGGCCTATTGGTTAAAAAATGA
GCTGATTTAACAAAAATTTAACGCGAATTTTAACAAAATATTAACGTTTACAATTTTATGGTGCACTCTC
AGTACAATCTGCTCTGATGCCGCATAGTTAAGCCAGCCCCGACACCCGCCAACACCCGCTGACGCGCCCT
GACGGGCTTGTCTGCTCCCGGCATCCGCTTACAGACAAGCTGTGACCGTCTCCGGGAGCTGCATGTGTCA
GAGGTTTTCACCGTCATCACCGAAACGCGCGAGACGAAAGGGCCTCGTGATACGCCTATTTTTATAGGTT
AATGTCATGATAATAATGGTTTCTTAGACGTCAGGTGGCACTTTTCGGGGAAATGTGCGCGGAACCCCTA
TTTGTTTATTTTTCTAAATACATTCAAATATGTATCCGCTCATGAGACAATAACCCTGATAAATGCTTCA
ATAATATTGAAAAAGGAAGAGTATGAGTATTCAACATTTCCGTGTCGCCCTTATTCCCTTTTTTGCGGCA
TTTTGCCTTCCTGTTTTTGCTCACCCAGAAACGCTGGTGAAAGTAAAAGATGCTGAAGATCAGTTGGGTG
CACGAGTGGGTTACATCGAACTGGATCTCAACAGCGGTAAGATCCTTGAGAGTTTTCGCCCCGAAGAACG
TTTTCCAATGATGAGCACTTTTAAAGTTCTGCTATGTGGCGCGGTATTATCCCGTATTGACGCCGGGCAA
GAGCAACTCGGTCGCCGCATACACTATTCTCAGAATGACTTGGTTGAGTACTCACCAGTCACAGAAAAGC
ATCTTACGGATGGCATGACAGTAAGAGAATTATGCAGTGCTGCCATAACCATGAGTGATAACACTGCGGC
CAACTTACTTCTGACAACGATCGGAGGACCGAAGGAGCTAACCGCTTTTTTGCACAACATGGGGGATCAT
GTAACTCGCCTTGATCGTTGGGAACCGGAGCTGAATGAAGCCATACCAAACGACGAGCGTGACACCACGA
TGCCTGTAGCAATGGCAACAACGTTGCGCAAACTATTAACTGGCGAACTACTTACTCTAGCTTCCCGGCA
ACAATTAATAGACTGGATGGAGGCGGATAAAGTTGCAGGACCACTTCTGCGCTCGGCCCTTCCGGCTGGC
TGGTTTATTGCTGATAAATCTGGAGCCGGTGAGCGTGGGTCTCGCGGTATCATTGCAGCACTGGGGCCAG
ATGGTAAGCCCTCCCGTATCGTAGTTATCTACACGACGGGGAGTCAGGCAACTATGGATGAACGAAATAG
ACAGATCGCTGAGATAGGTGCCTCACTGATTAAGCATTGGTAACTGTCAGACCAAGTTTACTCATATATA
CTTTAGATTGATTTAAAACTTCATTTTTAATTTAAAAGGATCTAGGTGAAGATCCTTTTTGATAATCTCA
TGACCAAAATCCCTTAACGTGAGTTTTCGTTCCACTGAGCGTCAGACCCCGTAGAAAAGATCAAAGGATC
TTCTTGAGATCCTTTTTTTCTGCGCGTAATCTGCTGCTTGCAAACAAAAAAACCACCGCTACCAGCGGTG
GTTTGTTTGCCGGATCAAGAGCTACCAACTCTTTTTCCGAAGGTAACTGGCTTCAGCAGAGCGCAGATAC
CAAATACTGTCCTTCTAGTGTAGCCGTAGTTAGGCCACCACTTCAAGAACTCTGTAGCACCGCCTACATA
CCTCGCTCTGCTAATCCTGTTACCAGTGGCTGCTGCCAGTGGCGATAAGTCGTGTCTTACCGGGTTGGAC
TCAAGACGATAGTTACCGGATAAGGCGCAGCGGTCGGGCTGAACGGGGGGTTCGTGCACACAGCCCAGCT
TGGAGCGAACGACCTACACCGAACTGAGATACCTACAGCGTGAGCTATGAGAAAGCGCCACGCTTCCCGA
AGGGAGAAAGGCGGACAGGTATCCGGTAAGCGGCAGGGTCGGAACAGGAGAGCGCACGAGGGAGCTTCCA
GGGGGAAACGCCTGGTATCTTTATAGTCCTGTCGGGTTTCGCCACCTCTGACTTGAGCGTCGATTTTTGT
GATGCTCGTCAGGGGGGCGGAGCCTATGGAAAAACGCCAGCAACGCGGCCTTTTTACGGTTCCTGGCCTT
TTGCTGGCCTTTTGCTCACATGT
Features (pLannotate 1.2.2; 23 found; start..end, strand, type, name):
     12..39      +  repeat_region  AAV2 ITR (fragment): inverted terminal repeat of adeno-associated virus serotype 2 inverted
     68..95      +  repeat_region  AAV2 ITR (fragment): inverted terminal repeat of adeno-associated virus serotype 2 inverted
    134..513     +  enhancer       CMV enhancer: human cytomegalovirus immediate early enhancer
    515..792     +  promoter       chicken β-actin promoter: No description available
    794..1811    +  intron         chimeric intron: chimera between introns from chicken β-actin and rabbit β-globin
   1809..1865    +  CDS            HBB (fragment): HBB_LEPEU - Experimental evidence at protein level: Swiss-Prot protein existence level 1. Involved in oxygen transport from the lung to the various peripheral tissues. From Lepus europaeus (European hare).
   1878..1911    +  protein_bind   lox2272: Cre-mediated recombination occurs in the 8-bp core sequence (GGATACTT). lox2272 sites are compatible with each other, but incompatible with loxP or loxN sites (Lee and Saito, 1988). Cre recombinase
   1912..1961    -  intron         β-globin intron (fragment): internally truncated intron from human β-globin
   1962..1995    +  protein_bind   loxP: Cre-mediated recombination occurs in the 8-bp core sequence (GCATACAT). Cre recombinase
   2007..2726    -  CDS            EGFP: the original enhanced GFP (Yang et al., 1996) mammalian codon-optimized
   2737..2770    -  protein_bind   lox2272: Cre-mediated recombination occurs in the 8-bp core sequence (GGATACTT). lox2272 sites are compatible with each other, but incompatible with loxP or loxN sites (Lee and Saito, 1988). Cre recombinase
   2771..2820    -  intron         β-globin intron (fragment): internally truncated intron from human β-globin
   2821..2854    -  protein_bind   loxP: Cre-mediated recombination occurs in the 8-bp core sequence (GCATACAT). Cre recombinase
   2872..3460    +  misc_feature   WPRE: woodchuck hepatitis virus posttranscriptional regulatory element
   3468..3692    +  polyA_signal   bGH poly(A) signal: bovine growth hormone polyadenylation signal
   3694..3834    +  repeat_region  AAV2 ITR: inverted terminal repeat of adeno-associated virus serotype 2 inverted
   3839..3890    -  misc_feature   bom (fragment): basis of mobility region from pBR322
   3909..4289    +  rep_origin     M13 ori (sequence partly withheld): M13 bacteriophage origin of replication; arrow indicates direction of (+) strand synthesis
   4365..4414    -  misc_feature   bom (fragment): basis of mobility region from pBR322
   4516..4551    -  CDS            rop (fragment): Rop protein, which maintains plasmids at low copy number; rop
   4646..4750    +  promoter       AmpR promoter: bla
   4751..5611    +  CDS            AmpR: β-lactamase; bla; confers resistance to ampicillin, carbenicillin, and related antibiotics
   5782..6370    +  rep_origin     ori: high-copy-number ColE1/pMB1/pBR322/pUC origin of replication
