[The description below was written by a language model from this plasmid's Addgene catalogue record and pLannotate feature annotations shown in this document.]
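Description:
pAAV-CAG-FLEX-EGFP is an adeno-associated virus transfer plasmid built on the Stratagene pAAV backbone for Cre-dependent expression of EGFP in mammalian cells. It is about 6.4 kb in total and is maintained in bacteria through a high-copy ColE1/pUC-type origin with ampicillin selection (AmpR under its own promoter). A filamentous phage origin, called f1 in one annotation and M13 in the other, is also present. The two available sequence records differ by only two nucleotides and give essentially the same feature map. The expression cassette lies between AAV2 inverted terminal repeats, which direct replication and packaging of the intervening DNA into AAV particles. The right ITR is annotated as complete, while the left one is detected only as short fragments.

Transcription is driven by the CAG promoter, made up of the CMV immediate-early enhancer, the chicken β-actin promoter and a chimeric β-actin/β-globin intron. Downstream, the 720 bp EGFP coding sequence sits in the antisense orientation relative to the promoter. It is flanked on each side by a lox2272 site and a loxP site, with the upstream pair in the opposite orientation to the downstream pair (the FLEX, or double-inverted, arrangement). Without Cre no functional EGFP transcript is made. With Cre, recombination between one compatible pair of sites inverts the cassette, and excision between the other pair then removes a site and locks EGFP in the sense orientation. A WPRE follows to enhance transcript stability and expression, and a bovine growth hormone polyadenylation signal terminates the message. The construct is suited to producing recombinant AAV that fluorescently labels Cre-expressing cell populations, and the record notes that it is also distributed as an AAV1 viral preparation.
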