Addgene plasmid #59331: pAAV-CAG-FLEX-EGFP
Purpose: Expresses EGFP
Depositing lab: Ian Wickersham.
Backbone
  Vector backbone: pAAV
  Backbone manufacturer: Stratagene
  Backbone size w/o insert (bp): 5711
  Total vector size (bp): 6431
  Vector type: Mammalian Expression, AAV, Cre/Lox
Growth in bacteria
  Bacterial resistance: Ampicillin, 100 μg/mL
  Growth temperature: 37°C
  Growth strain: Stbl3
  Growth instructions: Stbl3 at 37C
  Copy number: High Copy
Gene/Insert
  Gene/Insert name: EGFP
  Species: Synthetic
  Insert size (bp): 720
  Promoter: CAG
  Cloning method: Unknown
  Sequencing primers: 5′ tgctaaccatgttcatgc; 3′ cagcgtatccacatagcg
Terms and licenses: Academic/Nonprofit Terms; Industry Terms: Not Available to Industry
How to cite: pAAV-CAG-FLEX-EGFP was a gift from Ian Wickersham (Addgene plasmid # 59331 ; http://n2t.net/addgene:59331 ; RRID:Addgene_59331) For viral preps, please replace (Addgene plasmid # 59331) in the above sentence with: (Addgene viral prep # 59331-AAV1)
