>Addgene plasmid #59331 | pAAV-CAG-FLEX-EGFP | addgene partial sequence | sequence record 95907 | pCX-8097F 5'-GCGAGCCGCAGCCATTGCCTTTTA-3'
TCTAGCGGGCGCGGGGCGAAGCGGTGCGGCGCCGGCAGGAAGGAAATGGGCGGGGAGGGCCTTCGTGCGT
CGCCGCGCCGCCGTCCCCTTCTCCCTCTCCAGCCTCGGGGCTGTCCGCGGGGGGACGGCTGCCTTCGGGG
GGGACGGGGCAGGGCGGGGTTCGGCTTCTGGCGTGTGACCGGCGGCTCTAGAGCCTCTGCTAACCATGTT
CATGCCTTCTTCTTTTTCCTACAGCTCCTGGGCAACGTGCTGGTTATTGTGCTGTCTCATCATTTTGGCA
AAGAATTCGATGACTCCGGAATAACTTCGTATAGGATACTTTATACGAAGTTATGCAGAATGGTAGCTGG
ATTGTAGCTGCTATTAGCAATATGAAACCTCTTAATAACTTCGTATAGCATACATTATAC
