>Addgene plasmid #59331 | pAAV-CAG-FLEX-EGFP | addgene partial sequence | sequence record 95932 | Futet-R 5'-CAAAGGCATTAAAGCAGCGT-3'
AGAATACCAGTCAATCTTTCACAAATTTTGTAATCCAGAGGTTGATTCCGGAGATATCGAATTCATAACT
TCGTATAGCATACATTATACGAAGTTATTCTTTGCACCATTCTAAAGAATAACAGTGATAATTTCTGGGT
TAAGGCAAATAACTTCGTATAGGATACTTTATACGAAGTTATGCTAGCCACCATGGTGAGCAAGGGCGAG
GAGCTGTTCACCGGGGTGGTGCCCATCCTGGTCGAGCTGGACGGCGACGTAAACGGCCACAAGTTCAGCG
TGTCCGGCGAGGGCGAGGGCGATGCCACCTACGGCAAGCTGACCCTGAAGTTCATCTGCACCACCGGCAA
GCTGCCCGTGCCCTGGCCCACCCTCGTGACCACCCTGACCTACGGCGTGCAGTGCTTCAGCCGCTACCCC
GACCACATGAAGCAGCACGACTTCTTCAAGTCCGCCATGCCCGAAGGCTACGTCCAGGAGCGCACCATCT
TCTTCAAGGACGACGGCAACTACAAGACCCGCGCCGAGGTGAAGTTCGAGGGCGACACCCTGGTGAACCG
CATCGAGCTGAAGGGCATCGACTTCAAGGAGGACGGCAACATCCTGGGGCACAAGCTGGAGTACAACTAC
AACAGCCACAACGTCTATATCATGGCCGACAAGCAGAAGAACGGCATCAAGGTGAACTTCAAGATCCGCC
ACAA
