>Addgene plasmid #59331 | pAAV-CAG-FLEX-EGFP | addgene partial sequence | sequence record 97560 | pCAG-F 5'-GCAACGTGCTGGTTATTGTG-3'
ACTTCGTATAGGATACTTTATACGAAGTTATGCAGAATGGTAGCTGGATTGTAGCTGCTATTAGCAATAT
GAAACCTCTTAATAACTTCGTATAGCATACATTATACGAAGTTATGGCGCGCCCTATTACTTGTACAGCT
CGTCCATGCCGAGAGTGATCCCGGCGGCGGTCACGAACTCCAGCAGGACCATGTGATCGCGCTTCTCGTT
GGGGTCTTTGCTCAGGGCGGACTGGGTGCTCAGGTAGTGGTTGTCGGGCAGCAGCACGGGGCCGTCGCCG
ATGGGGGTGTTCTGCTGG
